>Addgene plasmid #220045 | pAN102 | addgene full sequence | sequence record 434397 | Addgene NGS Result
TGATGCTCGTCAGGGGGGCGGAGCCTATGGAAAAACGCCAGCAACGCGGCCTTTTTCTTAAGGCGATAGA
GGGATCCCGCATTGAATTATGTGATGCGGTTTTGGCAGTACATCAATGGGCGTGGATAGCGGTTTGACTC
ACGGGGATTTCCAAGTCTCCACCCCATTGACGTCAATGGGAGTTTGTTTTGGCACCAAAATCAACGGGAC
TTTCCAAAATGTCGTAACAACTCCGCCCCATTGACGCAAATGGGCGGTAGGCGTGTACGGTGGGAGGTCT
ATATAAGCAGAGCTCGTTTAGTGAACCGTCAGATCTCTAGAGCCGCCACCATGACCGAGTACAAGCCCAC
GGTGCGCCTCGCCACCCGCGACGACGTCCCCAGGGCCGTACGCACCCTCGCCGCCGCGTTCGCCGACTAC
CCCGCCACGCGCCACACCGTCGATCCGGACCGCCACATCGAGCGGGTCACCGAGCTGCAAGAACTCTTCC
TCACGCGCGTCGGGCTCGACATCGGCAAGGTGTGGGTCGCGGACGACGGCGCCGCGGTGGCGGTCTGGAC
CACGCCGGAGAGCGTCGAAGCGGGGGCGGTGTTCGCCGAGATCGGCCCGCGCATGGCCGAGTTGAGCGGT
TCCCGGCTGGCCGCGCAGCAACAGATGGAAGGCCTCCTGGCGCCGCACCGGCCCAAGGAGCCCGCGTGGT
TCCTGGCCACCGTCGGAGTCTCGCCCGACCACCAGGGCAAGGGTCTGGGCAGCGCCGTCGTGCTCCCCGG
AGTGGAGGCGGCGGAGCGCGCCGGGGTGCCCGCCTTCCTGGAAACCTCCGCGCCCCGCAACCTCCCCTTC
TACGAGCGGCTCGGCTTCACCGTCACCGCCGACGTCGAGGTGCCCGAAGGACCGCGCACCTGGTGCATGA
CCCGCAAGCCCGGTGCCTGACGGCAATAAAAAGACAGAATAAAACGCACGGTGTTGGGTCGTTTGTTCGA
GCAGATTGTACTGAGAGTGCACCGGTTGGAGGGCCTATTTCCCATGATTCCTTCATATTTGCATATACGA
TACAAGGCTGTTAGAGAGATAATTAGAATTAATTTGACTGTAAACACAAAGATATTAGTACAAAATACGT
GACGTAGAAAGTAATAATTTCTTGGGTAGTTTGCAGTTTTAAAATTATGTTTTAAAATGGACTATCATAT
GCTTACCGTAACTTGAAAGTATTTCGATTTCTTGGCTTTATATATCTTGTGGAAAGGACGAAACACCGAT
ATAAACCTAATTACCTCGAGAGGGGACGGAAACCCGTCTTCGATGAAGCGATTCAGAAGACTTGATATAA
ACCTAATTACCTCGAGAGGGGACTTTTTTACATGTGTCAGAGGTTTTCACCGTCATCACCGAAACGCGCG
AGACGAAAGGGCCTCGTGATACGCCTATTTTTATAGGTTAATGTCATGATAATAATGGTTTCTTAGACGT
CAGGTGGCACTTTTCGGGGAAATGTGCGCGGAACCCCTATTTGTTTATTTTTCTAAATACATTCAAATAT
GTATCCGCTCATGAGACAATAACCCTGATAAATGCTTCAATAATATTGAAAAAGGAAGAGTATGAGTATT
CAACATTTCCGTGTCGCCCTTATTCCCTTTTTTGCGGCATTTTGCCTTCCTGTTTTTGCTCACCCAGAAA
CGCTGGTGAAAGTAAAAGATGCTGAAGATCAGTTGGGTGCACGAGTGGGTTACATCGAACTGGATCTCAA
CAGCGGTAAGATCCTTGAGAGTTTTCGCCCCGAAGAACGTTTTCCAATGATGAGCACTTTTAAAGTTCTG
CTATGTGGCGCGGTATTATCCCGTATTGACGCCGGGCAAGAGCAACTCGGTCGCCGCATACACTATTCTC
AGAATGACTTGGTTGAGTACTCACCAGTCACAGAAAAGCATCTTACGGATGGCATGACAGTAAGAGAATT
ATGCAGTGCTGCCATAACCATGAGTGATAACACTGCGGCCAACTTACTTCTGACAACGATCGGAGGACCG
AAGGAGCTAACCGCTTTTTTGCACAACATGGGGGATCATGTAACTCGCCTTGATCGTTGGGAACCGGAGC
TGAATGAAGCCATACCAAACGACGAGCGTGACACCACGATGCCTGTAGCAATGGCAACAACGTTGCGCAA
ACTATTAACTGGCGAACTACTTACTCTAGCTTCCCGGCAACAATTAATAGACTGGATGGAGGCGGATAAA
GTTGCAGGACCACTTCTGCGCTCGGCCCTTCCGGCTGGCTGGTTTATTGCTGATAAATCTGGAGCCGGTG
AGCGTGGGTCTCGCGGTATCATTGCAGCACTGGGGCCAGATGGTAAGCCCTCCCGTATCGTAGTTATCTA
CACGACGGGGAGTCAGGCAACTATGGATGAACGAAATAGACAGATCGCTGAGATAGGTGCCTCACTGATT
AAGCATTGGTAACTGTCAGACCAAGTTTACTCATATATACTTTAGATTGATTTAAAACTTCATTTTTAAT
TTAAAAGGATCTAGGTGAAGATCCTTTTTGATAATCTCATGACCAAAATCCCTTAACGTGAGTTTTCGTT
CCACTGAGCGTCAGACCCCGTAGAAAAGATCAAAGGATCTTCTTGAGATCCTTTTTTTCTGCGCGTAATC
TGCTGCTTGCAAACAAAAAAACCACCGCTACCAGCGGTGGTTTGTTTGCCGGATCAAGAGCTACCAACTC
TTTTTCCGAAGGTAACTGGCTTCAGCAGAGCGCAGATACCAAATACTGTTCTTCTAGTGTAGCCGTAGTT
AGGCCACCACTTCAAGAACTCTGTAGCACCGCCTACATACCTCGCTCTGCTAATCCTGTTACCAGTGGCT
GCTGCCAGTGGCGATAAGTCGTGTCTTACCGGGTTGGACTCAAGACGATAGTTACCGGATAAGGCGCAGC
GGTCGGGCTGAACGGGGGGTTCGTGCACACAGCCCAGCTTGGAGCGAACGACCTACACCGAACTGAGATA
CCTACAGCGTGAGCTATGAGAAAGCGCCACGCTTCCCGAAGGGAGAAAGGCGGACAGGTATCCGGTAAGC
GGCAGGGTCGGAACAGGAGAGCGCACGAGGGAGCTTCCAGGGGGAAACGCCTGGTATCTTTATAGTCCTG
TCGGGTTTCGCCACCTCTGACTTGAGCGTCGATTTTTG
Features (pLannotate 1.2.2; 9 found; start..end, strand, type, name):
     91..294     +  promoter       CMV promoter: human cytomegalovirus (CMV) immediate early promoter
    331..930     +  CDS            PuroR (fragment): puromycin N-acetyltransferase; pac from Streptomyces; confers resistance to puromycin
    931..978     +  polyA_signal   HSV TK poly(A) signal: herpes simplex virus thymidine kinase polyadenylation signal (Cole and Stacy, 1985)
    979..1003    +  misc_feature   bom (fragment): basis of mobility region from pBR322
   1009..1249    +  promoter       U6 promoter: RNA polymerase III promoter for human U6 snRNA
   1367..1402    -  CDS            rop (fragment): Rop protein, which maintains plasmids at low copy number; rop
   1497..1601    +  promoter       AmpR promoter: bla
   1602..2462    +  CDS            AmpR: β-lactamase; bla; confers resistance to ampicillin, carbenicillin, and related antibiotics
   2633..33      +  rep_origin     ori (across the origin): high-copy-number ColE1/pMB1/pBR322/pUC origin of replication
