[The description below was written by a language model from this plasmid's Addgene catalogue record and pLannotate feature annotations shown in this document.]
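Description:
pAN102 is a small (about 3.2 kb) mammalian expression plasmid built on a pUC19 backbone. According to its catalogue entry, it delivers a type III-A CRISPR RNA together with the Cas6 crRNA-processing ribonuclease from Streptococcus thermophilus into mammalian cells. It is propagated in E. coli through a high-copy ColE1/pUC-type origin and selected with ampicillin via the β-lactamase gene and its native promoter. Short fragments annotated as bom and rop are probably backbone remnants or spurious matches rather than functional elements.

The annotated feature table shows two mammalian transcription units. A human U6 RNA polymerase III promoter sits upstream of a short unannotated region, which is the expected position for the crRNA repeat-spacer cassette. The guide sequence itself is listed as unspecified. The second unit is a CMV immediate-early promoter driving a puromycin N-acetyltransferase coding sequence (flagged as a fragment), terminated by the HSV thymidine kinase polyadenylation signal, which would allow puromycin selection of transfected cells.

The table annotates no Cas6 open reading frame, and the sequenced plasmid leaves little unassigned space for one. The catalogue description therefore goes beyond what the annotation shows, and the Cas6 component cannot be confirmed from it. The record does not explain the discrepancy.

In type III-A systems, Cas6 cleaves the precursor crRNA within the repeats, and the resulting guides load into the Csm effector complex for RNA targeting. The associated work concerns site-specific excision of RNA in human cells through CRISPR-guided RNA cleavage and subsequent repair. This plasmid would presumably be used alongside separate constructs encoding the effector subunits, although the record does not name them.
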