Addgene plasmid #220045: pAN102
Purpose: Mammalian expression of type III-A crRNA and Cas6 crRNA-processing ribonuclease from Streptococcus thermophilus
Depositing lab: Blake Wiedenheft. Depositing organization: Montana State University. Publication: Repair of CRISPR-guided RNA breaks enables site-specific RNA excision in human cells. Nemudraia A, Nemudryi A, Wiedenheft B. Science. 2024 Apr 25:eadk5518. doi: 10.1126/science.adk5518. PubMed 38662916.
Backbone
  Vector backbone: pUC19
  Vector type: Mammalian Expression
Growth in bacteria
  Bacterial resistance: Ampicillin, 100 μg/mL
  Growth temperature: 37°C
  Growth strain: NEB Stable
  Copy number: Unknown
Gene/Insert
  Gene/Insert name: crRNA; Cas6
  gRNA/shRNA sequence: Unspecified
  Species: Synthetic
  Cloning method: Restriction Enzyme; 5′ cloning site Unknown (unknown if destroyed)
Terms and licenses: Academic/Nonprofit Terms; Industry Terms: Not Available to Industry
How to cite: pAN102 was a gift from Blake Wiedenheft (Addgene plasmid # 220045 ; http://n2t.net/addgene:220045 ; RRID:Addgene_220045)
